Addgene plasmid #168897: pEntry_HCoV-HKU1-nsp8
Purpose: Gateway-compatible Entry vector
Depositing lab: Pascal Falter-Braun. Depositing organization: Helmholtz Munich. Publication: A resource of human coronavirus protein-coding sequences in a flexible, multipurpose Gateway Entry clone collection. Weller B, Lin CW, Pogoutse O, Sauer M, Marin-de la Rosa N, Strobel A, Young V, Knapp JJ, Rayhan A, Falter C, Kim DK, Roth FP, Falter-Braun P. G3 (Bethesda). 2023 Jul 5;13(7):jkad105. doi: 10.1093/g3journal/jkad105. PubMed 37267226.
Backbone
  Vector backbone: pENTR223.1*SfiI
  Backbone size w/o insert (bp): 2800
  Vector type: Gateway-compatible Entry vector
Growth in bacteria
  Bacterial resistance: Spectinomycin, 50 μg/mL
  Growth temperature: 37°C
  Growth strain: DH5alpha
  Copy number: High Copy
Gene/Insert
  Gene/Insert name: HCoV-HKU1-nsp8 (alt name: nsp8)
  Species: Other
  Insert size (bp): 582
  Entrez Gene: ORF1ab (a.k.a. HCHV1gp1)
  Cloning method: Restriction Enzyme; 5′ cloning site SfiI (unknown if destroyed); 3′ cloning site SfiI (unknown if destroyed)
  Sequencing primers: 5′ M13 uni (-21); 3′ M13 rev (-29)
Resource information
  A portion of this plasmid was derived from a plasmid made by: Synthesized by Twist Bioscience
Terms and licenses: Academic/Nonprofit Terms; Industry Terms: Not Available to Industry
Depositor comments: 5'-linker: SfiI-BamHI-ATG-BamHI (GGCCGTCAaggccaggatccatgggatcc), 3'-linker: PacI-TAA-AsiSI-SfiI (cttaatTAAgacgcgatcgcggcctcatGGGCC).
How to cite: pEntry_HCoV-HKU1-nsp8 was a gift from Pascal Falter-Braun (Addgene plasmid # 168897 ; http://n2t.net/addgene:168897 ; RRID:Addgene_168897)
