[The description below was written by a language model from this plasmid's Addgene catalogue record and pLannotate feature annotations shown in this document.]
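Description:
pEntry_HCoV-HKU1-nsp8 is a Gateway-compatible Entry clone built on the pENTR223.1 backbone (SfiI-cloning variant) that carries the coding sequence for non-structural protein 8 (nsp8) of human coronavirus HKU1. It is a small bacterial plasmid of about 3.4 kb, maintained at high copy in E. coli through a ColE1/pUC-type origin and selected with spectinomycin via the aadA (SmR) aminoglycoside adenylyltransferase gene. This gene lies downstream of a fragment of a class 1 integron Pc promoter and a short remnant of a gentamicin resistance gene. Other backbone annotations include rrnB T1 and T2 terminators, which insulate the cloning region from read-through transcription, plus small lacI and lacZα fragments that are vestigial.

The roughly 580 bp insert was obtained by gene synthesis and cloned between two SfiI sites, placing it between attL1 and attL2. The feature table matches it to a fragment of the HCoV-HKU1 (isolate N1) replicase polyprotein 1a. The functional text attached to that hit describes nsp1 because it is the generic polyprotein annotation, not a description of this insert. According to the depositor, the 5′ linker supplies an ATG start codon flanked by BamHI sites, and the 3′ linker provides a TAA stop codon flanked by PacI and AsiSI sites, which gives the naturally polyprotein-embedded nsp8 its own translation signals.

The Entry vector has no promoter positioned to express the ORF; the only T7 promoter lies outside attL2. The clone therefore serves as a donor for LR Clonase recombination into attR-containing destination vectors chosen by the user. It belongs to a collection of human coronavirus protein-coding Entry clones intended for flexible downstream use.
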