Features (pLannotate 1.2.2; 12 found; start..end, strand, type, name):
      1..97      +  protein_bind   attL1: mutant version of attL; recombination site for the Gateway® LR reaction LR Clonase™
    130..717     +  CDS            R1A_CVHN1 (fragment): Experimental evidence at protein level: Swiss-Prot protein existence level 1. [Non-structural protein 1]: binds to the 40S ribosomal subunit and inhibits host translation. The nsp1-40S ribosome complex further induces an endonucleolytic cleavage near the 5'UTR of host mRNAs, targeting them for degradation. By suppressing host gene expression, nsp1 facilitates efficient viral gene expression in infected cells and evasion from host immune response (By similarity). From Human coronavirus HKU1 (isolate N1) (HCoV-HKU1).
    743..841     -  protein_bind   attL2: mutant version of attL; recombination site for the Gateway® LR reaction LR Clonase™
    859..877     -  promoter       T7 promoter: promoter for bacteriophage T7 RNA polymerase
   1067..1090    +  promoter       Pc promoter (fragment): intI1 (promoter lies within the coding sequence); class 1 integron promoter
   1266..1322    +  CDS            GmR (fragment): gentamycin acetyltransferase; aacC1; confers resistance to gentamycin
   1329..2120    +  CDS            SmR: aminoglycoside adenylyltransferase (Murphy, 1985); aadA; confers resistance to spectinomycin and streptomycin
   2213..2801    +  rep_origin     ori: high-copy-number ColE1/pMB1/pBR322/pUC origin of replication
   2984..3076    +  CDS            lacI (fragment): lac repressor; lacI; The lac repressor binds to the lac operator to inhibit transcription in E. coli. This inhibition can be relieved by adding lactose or isopropyl-β-D-thiogalactopyranoside (IPTG).
   3131..3158    -  terminator     rrnB T2 terminator: transcription terminator T2 from the E. coli rrnB gene
   3290..3333    +  terminator     rrnB T1 terminator: Escherichia coli rrnB; transcription terminator T1 from the E. coli rrnB gene
   3380..3416    -  CDS            lacZα (fragment): LacZα fragment of β-galactosidase; lacZ fragment
>Addgene plasmid #168897 | pEntry_HCoV-HKU1-nsp8 | addgene full sequence | sequence record 410930 | Addgene NGS Result
CAAATAATGATTTTATTTTGACTGATAGTGACCTGTTCGTTGCAACAAATTGATGAGCAATGCTTTTTTA
TAATGCCAACTTTGTACAAAAAAGCAGAAGGGCCGTCAAGGCCAGGATCCATGGGATCCAGTGAGTTTGT
AAATATGGCTAGTTTTGTTGAATATGAAGTCGCAAAGAAAAATTTGGCTGATGCTAAAAATAGTGGTTCT
GTTAATCAACAACAGATAAAACAGTTAGAAAAAGCATGTAATATAGCTAAGTCTGTGTATGAACGTGATA
AAGCTGTAGCTCGCAAACTTGAACGTATGGCAGACCTAGCACTTACTAACATGTATAAAGAGGCTCGGAT
TAATGATAAGAAGAGTAAAGTTGTTTCCGCTTTGCAGACAATGCTTTTTAGCATGGTTCGTAAATTGGAT
AATCAGGCTTTAAATTCTATTCTGGATAATGCTGTTAAAGGTTGTGTACCTTTGAGTGCTATTCCAGCAT
TGGCTGCTAATACTTTAACTATAGTAATACCAGATAAACAAGTTTTTGATAAAGTTGTTGATAATGTTTA
TGTTACATATGCTGGTAGTGTATGGCATATACAGACTGTTCAAGATGCTGATGGTATTAATAAACAGTTA
ACTGATATTAGTGTTGATTCTAATTGGCCTCTTGTTATCATTGCGAACAGGTATAATGAAGTTGCTAATG
CTGTTATGCAGCTTAATTAAGACGCGATCGCGGCCTCATGGGCCCAGCTTTCTTGTACAAAGTTGGCATT
ATAAAAAATAATTGCTCATCAATTTGTTGCAACGAACAGGTCACTATCAGTCAAAATAAAATCATTATTT
GCCATCCAGCTGATATCCCCTATAGTGAGTCGTATTACATGGTCATAGCTGTTTCCTGGCAGCTCTGGCC
CGTGTCTCAAAATCTCTGATGTTACATTGCACAAGATAAAAATATATCATCATGCCTCCTCTAGACCAGC
CAGGACAGAAATGCCTCGACTTCGCTGCTACCCAAGGTTGCCGGGTGACGCACACCGTGGAAACGGATGA
AGGCACGAACCCAGTGGACATAAGCCTGTTCGGTTCGTAAGCTGTAATGCAAGTAGCGTATGCGCTCACG
CAACTGGTCCAGAACCTTGACCGAACGCAGCGGTGGTAACGGCGCAGTGGCGGTTTTCATGGCTTGTTAT
GACTGTTTTTTTGGGGTACAGTCTATGCCTCGGGCATCCAAGCAGCAAGCGCGTTACGCCGTGGGTCGAT
GTTTGATGTTATGGAGCAGCAACGATGTTACGCAGCAGGGCAGTCGCCCTAAAACAAAGTTAAACATTAT
GAGGGAAGCGGTGATCGCCGAAGTATCGACTCAACTATCAGAGGTAGTTGGCGTCATCGAGCGCCATCTC
GAACCGACGTTGCTGGCCGTACATTTGTACGGCTCCGCAGTGGATGGCGGCCTGAAGCCACACAGTGATA
TTGATTTGCTGGTTACGGTGACCGTAAGGCTTGATGAAACAACGCGGCGAGCTTTGATCAACGACCTTTT
GGAAACTTCGGCTTCCCCTGGAGAGAGCGAGATTCTCCGCGCTGTAGAAGTCACCATTGTTGTGCACGAC
GACATCATTCCGTGGCGTTATCCAGCTAAGCGCGAACTGCAATTTGGAGAATGGCAGCGCAATGACATTC
TTGCAGGTATCTTCGAGCCAGCCACGATCGACATTGATCTGGCTATCTTGCTGACAAAAGCAAGAGAACA
TAGCGTTGCCTTGGTAGGTCCAGCGGCGGAGGAACTCTTTGATCCGGTTCCTGAACAGGATCTATTTGAG
GCGCTAAATGAAACCTTAACGCTATGGAACTCGCCGCCCGACTGGGCTGGCGATGAGCGAAATGTAGTGC
TTACGTTGTCCCGCATTTGGTACAGCGCAGTAACCGGCAAAATCGCGCCGAAGGATGTCGCTGCCGACTG
GGCAATGGAGCGCCTGCCGGCCCAGTATCAGCCCGTCATACTTGAAGCTAGACAGGCTTATCTTGGACAA
GAAGAAGATCGCTTGGCCTCGCGCGCAGATCAGTTGGAAGAATTTGTCCACTACGTGAAAGGCGAGATCA
CCAAGGTAGTCGGCAAATAACCCTCGAGCCACCCATGACCAAAATCCCTTAACGTGAGTTACGCGTCGTT
CCACTGAGCGTCAGACCCCGTAGAAAAGATCAAAGGATCTTCTTGAGATCCTTTTTTTCTGCGCGTAATC
TGCTGCTTGCAAACAAAAAAACCACCGCTACCAGCGGTGGTTTGTTTGCCGGATCAAGAGCTACCAACTC
TTTTTCCGAAGGTAACTGGCTTCAGCAGAGCGCAGATACCAAATACTGTTCTTCTAGTGTAGCCGTAGTT
AGGCCACCACTTCAAGAACTCTGTAGCACCGCCTACATACCTCGCTCTGCTAATCCTGTTACCAGTGGCT
GCTGCCAGTGGCGATAAGTCGTGTCTTACCGGGTTGGACTCAAGACGATAGTTACCGGATAAGGCGCAGC
GGTCGGGCTGAACGGGGGGTTCGTGCACACAGCCCAGCTTGGAGCGAACGACCTACACCGAACTGAGATA
CCTACAGCGTGAGCTATGAGAAAGCGCCACGCTTCCCGAAGGGAGAAAGGCGGACAGGTATCCGGTAAGC
GGCAGGGTCGGAACAGGAGAGCGCACGAGGGAGCTTCCAGGGGGAAACGCCTGGTATCTTTATAGTCCTG
TCGGGTTTCGCCACCTCTGACTTGAGCGTCGATTTTTGTGATGCTCGTCAGGGGGGCGGAGCCTATGGAA
AAACGCCAGCAACGCGGCCTTTTTACGGTTCCTGGCCTTTTGCTGGCCTTTTGCTCACATGTTCTTTCCT
GCGTTATCCCCTGATTCTGTGGATAACCGTATTACCGCCTTTGAGTGAGCTGATACCGCTCGCCGCAGCC
GAACGACCGAGCGCAGCGAGTCAGTGAGCGAGGAAGCGGAAGAGCGCCCAATACGCAAACCGCCTCTCCC
CGCGCGTTGGCCGATTCATTAATGCAGCTGGCACGACAGGTTTCCCGACTGGAAAGCGGGCAGTGAGCGC
AACGCAATTAATACGCGTACCGCTAGCCAGGAAGAGTTTGTAGAAACGCAAAAAGGCCATCCGTCAGGAT
GGCCTTCTGCTTAGTTTGATGCCTGGCAGTTTATGGCGGGCGTCCTGCCCGCCACCCTCCGGGCCGTTGC
TTCACAACGTTCAAATCCGCTCCCGGCGGATTTGTCCTACTCAGGAGAGCGTTCACCGACAAACAACAGA
TAAAACGAAAGGCCCAGTCTTCCGACTGAGCCTTTCGTTTTATTTGATGCCTGGCAGTTCCCTACTCTCG
CGTTAACGCTAGCATGGATGTTTTCCCAGTCACGACGTTGTAAAACGACGGCCAGTCTTAAGCTCGGGCC
C
