>Addgene plasmid #168897 | pEntry_HCoV-HKU1-nsp8 | depositor partial sequence | sequence record 327358 | gene-specific Insert sequence
AGTGAGTTTGTAAATATGGCTAGTTTTGTTGAATATGAAGTCGCAAAGAAAAATTTGGCTGATGCTAAAA
ATAGTGGTTCTGTTAATCAACAACAGATAAAACAGTTAGAAAAAGCATGTAATATAGCTAAGTCTGTGTA
TGAACGTGATAAAGCTGTAGCTCGCAAACTTGAACGTATGGCAGACCTAGCACTTACTAACATGTATAAA
GAGGCTCGGATTAATGATAAGAAGAGTAAAGTTGTTTCCGCTTTGCAGACAATGCTTTTTAGCATGGTTC
GTAAATTGGATAATCAGGCTTTAAATTCTATTCTGGATAATGCTGTTAAAGGTTGTGTACCTTTGAGTGC
TATTCCAGCATTGGCTGCTAATACTTTAACTATAGTAATACCAGATAAACAAGTTTTTGATAAAGTTGTT
GATAATGTTTATGTTACATATGCTGGTAGTGTATGGCATATACAGACTGTTCAAGATGCTGATGGTATTA
ATAAACAGTTAACTGATATTAGTGTTGATTCTAATTGGCCTCTTGTTATCATTGCGAACAGGTATAATGA
AGTTGCTAATGCTGTTATGCAG
